>Addgene plasmid #232636 | HaloTag-LacI | addgene full sequence | sequence record 462868 | Addgene NGS Result
TCAATATTGGCCATTAGCCATATTATTCATTGGTTATATAGCATAAATCAATATTGGCTATTGGCCATTG
CATACGTTGTATCTATATCATAATATGTACATTTATATTGGCTCATGTCCAATATGACCGCCATGTTGGC
ATTGATTATTGACTAGTTATTAATAGTAATCAATTACGGGGTCATTAGTTCATAGCCCATATATGGAGTT
CCGCGTTACATAACTTACGGTAAATGGCCCGCCTGGCTGACCGCCCAACGACCCCCGCCCATTGACGTCA
ATAATGACGTATGTTCCCATAGTAACGCCAATAGGGACTTTCCATTGACGTCAATGGGTGGAGTATTTAC
GGTAAACTGCCCACTTGGCAGTACATCAAGTGTATCATATGCCAAGTCCGCCCCCTATTGACGTCAATGA
CGGTAAATGGCCCGCCTGGCATTATGCCCAGTACATGACCTTACGGGACTTTCCTACTTGGCAGTACATC
TACGTATTAGTCATCGCTATTACCATGGTGATGCGGTTTTGGCAGTACACCAATGGGCGTGGATAGCGGT
TTGACTCACGGGGATTTCCAAGTCTCCACCCCATTGACGTCAATGGGAGTTTGTTTTGGCACCAAAATCA
ACGGGACTTTCCAAAATGTCGTAATAACCCCGCCCCGTTGACGCAAATGGGCGGTAGGCGTGTACGGTGG
GAGGTCTATATAAGCAGAGCTGGTTTAGTGAACCGTCAGATCACTAGAAGCTTTATTGCGGTAGTTTATC
ACAGTTAAATTGCTAACGCAGTCAGTGCTTCTGACACAACAGTCTCGAACTTAAGCTGCAGAAGTTGGTC
GTGAGGCACTGGGCAGGTAAGTATCAAGGTTACAAGACAGGTTTAAGGAGACCAATAGAAACTGGGCTTG
TCGAGACAGAGAAGACTCTTGCGTTTCTGATAGGCACCTATTGGTCTTACTGACATCCACTTTGCCTTTC
TCTCCACAGGTGTCCACTCCCAGTTCAATTACAGCTCTTAAGGCTAGAGTATTAATACGACTCACTATAG
GGCTAGCAAAGCCACCATGGCAGAAATCGGTACTGGCTTTCCATTCGACCCCCATTATGTGGAAGTCCTG
GGCGAGCGCATGCACTACGTCGATGTTGGTCCGCGCGATGGCACCCCTGTGCTGTTCCTGCACGGTAACC
CGACCTCCTCCTACGTGTGGCGCAACATCATCCCGCATGTTGCACCGACCCATCGCTGCATTGCTCCAGA
CCTGATCGGTATGGGCAAATCCGACAAACCAGACCTGGGTTATTTCTTCGACGACCACGTCCGCTTCATG
GATGCCTTCATCGAAGCCCTGGGTCTGGAAGAGGTCGTCCTGGTCATTCACGACTGGGGCTCCGCTCTGG
GTTTCCACTGGGCCAAGCGCAATCCAGAGCGCGTCAAAGGTATTGCATTTATGGAGTTCATCCGCCCTAT
CCCGACCTGGGACGAATGGCCAGAATTTGCCCGCGAGACCTTCCAGGCCTTCCGCACCACCGACGTCGGC
CGCAAGCTGATCATCGATCAGAACGTTTTTATCGAGGGTACGCTGCCGATGGGTGTCGTCCGCCCGCTGA
CTGAAGTCGAGATGGACCATTACCGCGAGCCGTTCCTGAATCCTGTTGACCGCGAGCCACTGTGGCGCTT
CCCAAACGAGCTGCCAATCGCCGGTGAGCCAGCGAACATCGTCGCGCTGGTCGAAGAATACATGGACTGG
CTGCACCAGTCCCCTGTCCCGAAGCTGCTGTTCTGGGGCACCCCAGGCGTTCTGATCCCACCGGCCGAAG
CCGCTCGCCTGGCCAAAAGCCTGCCTAACTGCAAGGCTGTGGACATCGGCCCGGGTCTGAATCTGCTGCA
AGAAGACAACCCGGACCTGATCGGCAGCGAGATCGCGCGCTGGCTGTCGACGCTCGAGATTTCCGGCGAG
CCAACCACTGAGGATCTGTACTTTCAGAGCGATAACGCGATCGAAATGGTGAAACCAGTAACGTTATACG
ATGTCGCAGAGTATGCCGGTGTCTCTTATCAGACCGTTTCCCGCGTGGTGAACCAGGCCAGCCACGTTTC
TGCGAAAACGCGGGAAAAAGTGGAAGCGGCGATGGCGGAGCTGAATTACATTCCCAACCGCGTGGCACAA
CAACTGGCGGGCAAACAGTCGTTGCTGATTGGCGTTGCCACCTCCAGTCTGGCCCTGCACGCGCCGTCGC
AAATTGTCGCGGCGATTAAATCTCGCGCCGATCAACTGGGTGCCAGCGTGGTGGTGTCGATGGTAGAACG
AAGCGGCGTCGAAGCCTGTAAAGCGGCGGTGCACAATCTTCTCGCGCAACGCGTCAGTGGGCTGATCATT
AACTATCCGCTGGATGACCAGGATGCCATTGCTGTGGAAGCTGCCTGCACTAATGTTCCGGCGTTATTTC
TTGATGTCTCTGACCAGACACCCATCAACAGTATTATTTTCTCCCATGAAGACGGTACGCGACTGGGCGT
GGAGCATCTGGTCGCATTGGGTCACCAGCAAATCGCGCTGTTAGCGGGCCCATTAAGTTCTGTCTCGGCG
CGTCTGCGTCTGGCTGGCTGGCATAAATATCTCACTCGCAATCAAATTCAGCCGATAGCGGAACGGGAAG
GCGACTGGAGTGCCATGTCCGGTTTTCAACAAACCATGCAAATGCTGAATGAGGGCATCGTTCCCACTGC
GATGCTGGTTGCCAACGATCAGATGGCGCTGGGCGCAATGCGCGCCATTACCGAGTCCGGGCTGCGCGTT
GGTGCGGATATCTCGGTAGTGGGATACGACGATACCGAAGACAGCTCATGTTATATCCCGCCGTTAACCA
CCATCAAACAGGATTTTCGCCTGCTGGGGCAAACCAGCGTGGACCGCTTGCTGCAACTCTCTCAGGGCCA
GGCGGTGAAGGGCAATCAGCTGTTGCCCGTCTCACTGGTGAAAAGAAAAACCACCCTGGCGCCCAATACG
CAAACCGCCTCTCCCCGCGCGTTGGCCGATTCATTAATGCAGCTGGCACGACAGGTTTCCCGAAGCAGCC
TGAGGCCTCCTAAGAAGAAGAGGAAGGTTTGAGCGGCCGCTTGCTGAGTTGGCTGCTGCCACCGCTGAGC
AATAACTAGCATAACCCCTTGGCCGCTTCGAGCAGACATGATAAGATACATTGATGAGTTTGGACAAACC
ACAACTAGAATGCAGTGAAAAAAATGCTTTATTTGTGAAATTTGTGATGCTATTGCTTTATTTGTAACCA
TTATAAGCTGCAATAAACAAGTTAACAACAACAATTGCATTCATTTTATGTTTCAGGTTCAGGGGGAGAT
GTGGGAGGTTTTTTTAAGCAAGTAAAACCTCTACAAATGTGGTAAAATCGAATTTTAACAAAATATTAAC
GCTTACAATTTCCTGATGCGGTATTTTCTCCTTACGCATCTGTGCGGTATTTCACACCGCATACGCGGAT
CTGCGCAGCACCATGGCCTGAAATAACCTCTGAAAGAGGAACTTGGTTAGGTACCTTCTGAGGCGGAAAG
AACCAGCTGTGGAATGTGTGTCAGTTAGGGTGTGGAAAGTCCCCAGGCTCCCCAGCAGGCAGAAGTATGC
AAAGCATGCATCTCAATTAGTCAGCAACCAGGTGTGGAAAGTCCCCAGGCTCCCCAGCAGGCAGAAGTAT
GCAAAGCATGCATCTCAATTAGTCAGCAACCATAGTCCCGCCCCTAACTCCGCCCATCCCGCCCCTAACT
CCGCCCAGTTCCGCCCATTCTCCGCCCCATGGCTGACTAATTTTTTTTATTTATGCAGAGGCCGAGGCCG
CCTCGGCCTCTGAGCTATTCCAGAAGTAGTGAGGAGGCTTTTTTGGAGGCCTAGGCTTTTGCAAAAAGCT
TGATTCTTCTGACACAACAGTCTCGAACTTAAGGCTAGAGCCACCATGATTGAACAAGATGGATTGCACG
CAGGTTCTCCGGCCGCTTGGGTGGAGAGGCTATTCGGCTATGACTGGGCACAACAGACAATCGGCTGCTC
TGATGCCGCCGTGTTCCGGCTGTCAGCGCAGGGGCGCCCGGTTCTTTTTGTCAAGACCGACCTGTCCGGT
GCCCTGAATGAACTGCAGGACGAGGCAGCGCGGCTATCGTGGCTGGCCACGACGGGCGTTCCTTGCGCAG
CTGTGCTCGACGTTGTCACTGAAGCGGGAAGGGACTGGCTGCTATTGGGCGAAGTGCCGGGGCAGGATCT
CCTGTCATCTCACCTTGCTCCTGCCGAGAAAGTATCCATCATGGCTGATGCAATGCGGCGGCTGCATACG
CTTGATCCGGCTACCTGCCCATTCGACCACCAAGCGAAACATCGCATCGAGCGAGCACGTACTCGGATGG
AAGCCGGTCTTGTCGATCAGGATGATCTGGACGAAGAGCATCAGGGGCTCGCGCCAGCCGAACTGTTCGC
CAGGCTCAAGGCGCGCATGCCCGACGGCGAGGATCTCGTCGTGACCCATGGCGATGCCTGCTTGCCGAAT
ATCATGGTGGAAAATGGCCGCTTTTCTGGATTCATCGACTGTGGCCGGCTGGGTGTGGCGGACCGCTATC
AGGACATAGCGTTGGCTACCCGTGATATTGCTGAAGAGCTTGGCGGCGAATGGGCTGACCGCTTCCTCGT
GCTTTACGGTATCGCCGCTCCCGATTCGCAGCGCATCGCCTTCTATCGCCTTCTTGACGAGTTCTTCTGA
GCGGGACTCTGGGGTTCGAAATGACCGACCAAGCGACGCCCAACCTGCCATCACGATGGCCGCAATAAAA
TATCTTTATTTTCATTACATCTGTGTGTTGGTTTTTTGTGTGAATCGATAGCGATAAGGATCCTCTTTGC
GCTTGCGTTTTCCCTTGTCCAGATAGCCCAGTAGCTGACATTCATCCGGGGTCAGCACCGTTTCTGCGGA
CTGGCTTTCTACGTAATGGTTTCTTAGACGTCAGGTGGCACTTTTCGGGGAAATGTGCGCGGAACCCCTA
TTTGTTTATTTTTCTAAATACATTCAAATATGTATCCGCTCATGAGACAATAACCCTGATAAATGCTTCA
ATAATATTGAAAAAGGAAGAGTATGAGTATTCAACATTTCCGTGTCGCCCTTATTCCCTTTTTTGCGGCA
TTTTGCCTTCCTGTTTTTGCTCACCCAGAAACGCTGGTGAAAGTAAAAGATGCTGAAGATCAGTTGGGTG
CACGAGTGGGTTACATCGAACTGGATCTCAACAGCGGTAAGATCCTTGAGAGTTTTCGCCCCGAAGAACG
TTTTCCAATGATGAGCACTTTCAAAGTTCTGCTATGTGGCGCGGTATTATCCCGTATTGACGCCGGGCAA
GAGCAACTCGGTCGCCGCATACACTATTCTCAGAATGACTTGGTTGAGTACTCACCAGTCACAGAAAAGC
ATCTTACGGATGGCATGACAGTAAGAGAATTATGCAGTGCTGCCATAACCATGAGTGATAACACTGCGGC
CAACTTACTTCTGACAACTATCGGAGGACCGAAGGAGCTAACCGCTTTTTTGCACAACATGGGGGATCAT
GTAACTCGCCTTGATCGTTGGGAACCGGAGCTGAATGAAGCCATACCAAACGACGAGCGTGACACCACGA
TGCCTGTAGCAATGGCAACAACGTTGCGCAAACTATTAACTGGCGAACTACTTACTCTAGCTTCCCGGCA
ACAATTAATAGACTGGATGGAGGCGGATAAAGTTGCAGGACCACTTCTGCGCTCGGCCCTTCCGGCTGGC
TGGTTTATTGCTGATAAATCTGGAGCCGGTGAGCGTGGGTCTCGCGGTATCATTGCAGCACTGGGGCCAG
ATGGTAAGCCCTCCCGTATCGTAGTTATCTACACGACGGGGAGTCAGGCAACTATGGATGAACGAAATAG
ACAGATCGCTGAGATAGGTGCCTCACTGATTAAGCATTGGTAATTCGAAATGACCGACCAAGCGACGCCC
AACCGGTATCAGCTCACTCAAAGGCGGTAATACGGTTATCCACAGAATCAGGGGATAACGCAGGAAAGAA
CATGTGAGCAAAAGGCCAGCAAAAGGCCAGGAACCGTAAAAAGGCCGCGTTGCTGGCGTTTTTCCATAGG
CTCCGCCCCCCTGACGAGCATCACAAAAATCGACGCTCAAGTCAGAGGTGGCGAAACCCGACAGGACTAT
AAAGATACCAGGCGTTTCCCCCTGGAAGCTCCCTCGTGCGCTCTCCTGTTCCGACCCTGCCGCTTACCGG
ATACCTGTCCGCCTTTCTCCCTTCGGGAAGCGTGGCGCTTTCTCATAGCTCACGCTGTAGGTATCTCAGT
TCGGTGTAGGTCGTTCGCTCCAAGCTGGGCTGTGTGCACGAACCCCCCGTTCAGCCCGACCGCTGCGCCT
TATCCGGTAACTATCGTCTTGAGTCCAACCCGGTAAGACACGACTTATCGCCACTGGCAGCAGCCACTGG
TAACAGGATTAGCAGAGCGAGGTATGTAGGCGGTGCTACAGAGTTCTTGAAGTGGTGGCCTAACTACGGC
TACACTAGAAGGACAGTATTTGGTATCTGCGCTCTGCTGAAGCCAGTTACCTTCGGAAAAAGAGTTGGTA
GCTCTTGATCCGGCAAACAAACCACCGCTGGTAGCGGTGGTTTTTTTGTTTGCAAGCAGCAGATTACGCG
CAGAAAAAAAGGATTTCAAGAAGATCCTTTGATCTTTTCTACGGGGTCTGACGCTCAGTGGAACGAAAAC
TCACGTTAAGGGATTTTGGTCATGAGATTATCAAAAAGGATCTTCACCTAGATCCTTTTATAGTCCGGAA
ATACAGGAACGCACGCTGGATGGCCCTTCGCTGGGATGGTGAAACCATGAAAAATGGCAGCTTCAGTGGA
TTAAGTGGGGGTAATGTGGCCTGTACCCTCTGGTTGCATAGGTATTCATACGGTTAAAATTTATCAGGCG
CGATTGCGGCAGTTTTTCGGGTGGTTTGTTGCCATTTTTACCTGTCTGCTGCCGTGATCGCGCTGAACGC
GTTTTAGCGGTGCGTACAATTAAGGGATTATGGTAAATCCACTTACTGTCTGCCCTCGTAGCCATCGAGA
TAAACCGCAGTACTCCGGCCACGATGCGTCCGGCGTAGAGGATCGAGATCT
Features (pLannotate 1.2.2; 21 found; start..end, strand, type, name):
    140..517     +  enhancer       CMV enhancer: human cytomegalovirus immediate early enhancer
    519..718     +  promoter       CMV promoter: human cytomegalovirus (CMV) immediate early promoter
    857..989     +  intron         chimeric intron: chimera between introns from human β-globin and immunoglobulin heavy chain genes
   1033..1051    +  promoter       T7 promoter: promoter for bacteriophage T7 RNA polymerase
   1067..1957    +  CDS            HaloTag®: modified bacterial dehalogenase that forms covalent bonds with chloroalkane derivatives
   1970..1990    +  CDS            TEV site: tobacco etch virus (TEV) protease recognition and cleavage site
   2009..3073    +  CDS            lacI: lac repressor; lacI; The lac repressor binds to the lac operator to inhibit transcription in E. coli. This inhibition can be relieved by adding lactose or isopropyl-β-D-thiogalactopyranoside (IPTG).
   3123..3148    +  CDS            SET1 (fragment): solubility-enhancement tag derived from T7 phage gene 10B
   3156..3172    +  terminator     T7 terminator (fragment): transcription terminator for bacteriophage T7 RNA polymerase
   3192..3313    -  polyA_signal   SV40 poly(A) signal: SV40 polyadenylation signal
   3336..3404    -  CDS            large T antigen (fragment): large T antigen from SV40 (simian virus 40)
   3409..3441    +  rep_origin     M13 ori (fragment): M13 bacteriophage origin of replication; arrow indicates direction of (+) strand synthesis
   3442..3493    -  misc_feature   bom (fragment): basis of mobility region from pBR322
   3558..3915    +  promoter       SV40 promoter: SV40 enhancer and early promoter
   3966..4757    +  CDS            neo: KKA2_KLEPN - Also known as kan, nptII. Experimental evidence at protein level: Swiss-Prot protein existence level 1. Resistance to kanamycin, neomycin, paromomycin, ribostamycin, butirosin and gentamicin B. From Klebsiella pneumoniae.
   4824..4872    +  polyA_signal   poly(A) signal: synthetic polyadenylation signal
   4893..4985    -  CDS            tnpA (fragment): TN5P_ECOLX - Also known as tnp. Experimental evidence at protein level: Swiss-Prot protein existence level 1. Mediates transposition of transposon Tn5 by a 'cut and paste' mechanism. First, the monomeric transposase binds the 19 bp inverted DNA repeats flanking the transposon. Then, dimerization of the DNA- bound transposase creates a synaptic DNA complex. After nicking of the first DNA strand, excision of the transposon proceeds through a series of intermediates. The transposase then mediates the insertion of the transposon at a new site by strand transfer. The activity of the wild- type tran
   5028..5132    +  promoter       AmpR promoter: bla
   5133..5993    +  CDS            AmpR: β-lactamase; bla; confers resistance to ampicillin, carbenicillin, and related antibiotics
   6151..6739    -  rep_origin     ori: high-copy-number ColE1/pMB1/pBR322/pUC origin of replication
   6855..7138    +  misc_feature   cer region: ColE1-derived recombination site that helps to maintain plasmids as monomers
