[The description below was written by a language model from this plasmid's Addgene catalogue record and pLannotate feature annotations shown in this document.]
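Description:
HaloTag-LacI is a mammalian expression plasmid built on Promega's pHTN-HaloTag backbone that produces the E. coli lac repressor fused to an N-terminal HaloTag. In bacteria it is maintained through a high-copy ColE1/pUC-type origin with ampicillin selection (AmpR under its own bla promoter), and a ColE1 cer site is present that helps keep the plasmid monomeric. For mammalian cells, a separate cassette places the neomycin phosphotransferase gene under the SV40 enhancer/early promoter with a synthetic polyadenylation signal, allowing G418 selection of stable transfectants.

The expression unit is driven by the CMV immediate-early enhancer and promoter, followed by a chimeric β-globin/immunoglobulin intron that generally improves transcript processing. A T7 promoter sits just upstream of the coding region, which would also permit in vitro transcription. The open reading frame encodes HaloTag, a modified dehalogenase that bonds covalently to chloroalkane ligands, then a TEV protease cleavage site as a linker, then lacI, inserted by Gibson assembly. The catalogue entry lists a C-terminal nuclear localization signal, but the feature table does not annotate it as a separate element. An SV40 poly(A) signal lies downstream, annotated on the opposite strand. Several short fragment hits (SET1, T7 terminator, large T antigen, M13 ori, bom, tnpA) appear to be backbone remnants rather than functional parts.

The stated purpose is a labelled LacI that binds lacO sites, so that the fusion can be marked with fluorescent or other HaloTag ligands. The record does not describe a specific experimental application beyond this.
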