Addgene plasmid #232636: HaloTag-LacI
Purpose: lac repressor (LacI) which binds lacO sites; labeled with HaloTag
Depositing lab: Karsten Rippe. Depositing organization: Deutsches Krebsforschungszentrum (DKFZ).
Backbone
  Vector backbone: pHTN-HaloTag
  Backbone manufacturer: Promega
  Backbone size w/o insert (bp): 6143
  Vector type: Mammalian Expression
  Selectable markers: Neomycin (select with G418)
Growth in bacteria
  Bacterial resistance: Ampicillin, 100 μg/mL
  Growth temperature: 37°C
  Growth strain: DH5alpha
  Copy number: High Copy
Gene/Insert
  Gene/Insert name: HaloTag-LacI
  Species: Synthetic
  Mutation: none
  Promoter: CMV
  Tag / fusion protein: NLS (C terminal on backbone)
  Cloning method: Gibson Cloning
  Sequencing primers: 5′ Unknown
Terms and licenses: Academic/Nonprofit Terms; Industry Terms: Not Available to Industry
Depositor comments: Please visit https://doi.org/10.1101/2024.12.09.627308 for bioRxiv preprint.
How to cite: HaloTag-LacI was a gift from Karsten Rippe (Addgene plasmid # 232636 ; http://n2t.net/addgene:232636 ; RRID:Addgene_232636)
