>Addgene plasmid #232636 | HaloTag-LacI | depositor partial sequence | sequence record 457519 | HaloTag
ATGGCAGAAATCGGTACTGGCTTTCCATTCGACCCCCATTATGTGGAAGTCCTGGGCGAGCGCATGCACT
ACGTCGATGTTGGTCCGCGCGATGGCACCCCTGTGCTGTTCCTGCACGGTAACCCGACCTCCTCCTACGT
GTGGCGCAACATCATCCCGCATGTTGCACCGACCCATCGCTGCATTGCTCCAGACCTGATCGGTATGGGC
AAATCCGACAAACCAGACCTGGGTTATTTCTTCGACGACCACGTCCGCTTCATGGATGCCTTCATCGAAG
CCCTGGGTCTGGAAGAGGTCGTCCTGGTCATTCACGACTGGGGCTCCGCTCTGGGTTTCCACTGGGCCAA
GCGCAATCCAGAGCGCGTCAAAGGTATTGCATTTATGGAGTTCATCCGCCCTATCCCGACCTGGGACGAA
TGGCCAGAATTTGCCCGCGAGACCTTCCAGGCCTTCCGCACCACCGACGTCGGCCGCAAGCTGATCATCG
ATCAGAACGTTTTTATCGAGGGTACGCTGCCGATGGGTGTCGTCCGCCCGCTGACTGAAGTCGAGATGGA
CCATTACCGCGAGCCGTTCCTGAATCCTGTTGACCGCGAGCCACTGTGGCGCTTCCCAAACGAGCTGCCA
ATCGCCGGTGAGCCAGCGAACATCGTCGCGCTGGTCGAAGAATACATGGACTGGCTGCACCAGTCCCCTG
TCCCGAAGCTGCTGTTCTGGGGCACCCCAGGCGTTCTGATCCCACCGGCCGAAGCCGCTCGCCTGGCCAA
AAGCCTGCCTAACTGCAAGGCTGTGGACATCGGCCCGGGTCTGAATCTGCTGCAAGAAGACAACCCGGAC
CTGATCGGCAGCGAGATCGCGCGCTGGCTGTCGACGCTCGAGATTTCCGGC
