>Addgene plasmid #232636 | HaloTag-LacI | depositor partial sequence | sequence record 457520 | LacI
CGAAATGGTGAAACCAGTAACGTTATACGATGTCGCAGAGTATGCCGGTGTCTCTTATCAGACCGTTTCC
CGCGTGGTGAACCAGGCCAGCCACGTTTCTGCGAAAACGCGGGAAAAAGTGGAAGCGGCGATGGCGGAGC
TGAATTACATTCCCAACCGCGTGGCACAACAACTGGCGGGCAAACAGTCGTTGCTGATTGGCGTTGCCAC
CTCCAGTCTGGCCCTGCACGCGCCGTCGCAAATTGTCGCGGCGATTAAATCTCGCGCCGATCAACTGGGT
GCCAGCGTGGTGGTGTCGATGGTAGAACGAAGCGGCGTCGAAGCCTGTAAAGCGGCGGTGCACAATCTTC
TCGCGCAACGCGTCAGTGGGCTGATCATTAACTATCCGCTGGATGACCAGGATGCCATTGCTGTGGAAGC
TGCCTGCACTAATGTTCCGGCGTTATTTCTTGATGTCTCTGACCAGACACCCATCAACAGTATTATTTTC
TCCCATGAAGACGGTACGCGACTGGGCGTGGAGCATCTGGTCGCATTGGGTCACCAGCAAATCGCGCTGT
TAGCGGGCCCATTAAGTTCTGTCTCGGCGCGTCTGCGTCTGGCTGGCTGGCATAAATATCTCACTCGCAA
TCAAATTCAGCCGATAGCGGAACGGGAAGGCGACTGGAGTGCCATGTCCGGTTTTCAACAAACCATGCAA
ATGCTGAATGAGGGCATCGTTCCCACTGCGATGCTGGTTGCCAACGATCAGATGGCGCTGGGCGCAATGC
GCGCCATTACCGAGTCCGGGCTGCGCGTTGGTGCGGATATCTCGGTAGTGGGATACGACGATACCGAAGA
CAGCTCATGTTATATCCCGCCGTTAACCACCATCAAACAGGATTTTCGCCTGCTGGGGCAAACCAGCGTG
GACCGCTTGCTGCAACTCTCTCAGGGCCAGGCGGTGAAGGGCAATCAGCTGTTGCCCGTCTCACTGGTGA
AAAGAAAAACCACCCTGGCGCCCAATACGCAAACCGCCTCTCCCCGCGCGTTGGCCGATTCATTAATGCA
GCTGGCACGACAGGTTTCCCGAAGCAGCCT
